>Addgene plasmid #101719 | pET28a-ybbr-HIS-ddFLN4-Fgß | depositor full sequence | sequence record 192318 | pET28a-ybbr-HIS-ddFLN4-Fgß sequence 5651 bps
CGAATGGG
[124 nt withheld, positions 9-132]
C
[91 nt withheld, positions 134-224]
A
[49 nt withheld, positions 226-274]
CCTTTGACGTTGGAGTCCACGTTCTTT
[37 nt withheld, positions 302-338]
ACCCTATCTCGGTCTATTCTTTTGATTTATAAGGGATTTTGCCGATTTCGGCCTATTGGTTAAAAAATGA
GCTGATTTAACAAAAATTTAACGCGAATTTTAACAAAATATTAACGTTTACAATTTCAGGTGGCACTTTT
CGGGGAAATGTGCGCGGAACCCCTATTTGTTTATTTTTCTAAATACATTCAAATATGTATCCGCTCATGA
ATTAATTCTTAGAAAAACTCATCGAGCATCAAATGAAACTGCAATTTATTCATATCAGGATTATCAATAC
CATATTTTTGAAAAAGCCGTTTCTGTAATGAAGGAGAAAACTCACCGAGGCAGTTCCATAGGATGGCAAG
ATCCTGGTATCGGTCTGCGATTCCGACTCGTCCAACATCAATACAACCTATTAATTTCCCCTCGTCAAAA
ATAAGGTTATCAAGTGAGAAATCACCATGAGTGACGACTGAATCCGGTGAGAATGGCAAAAGTTTATGCA
TTTCTTTCCAGACTTGTTCAACAGGCCAGCCATTACGCTCGTCATCAAAATCACTCGCATCAACCAAACC
GTTATTCATTCGTGATTGCGCCTGAGCGAGACGAAATACGCGATCGCTGTTAAAAGGACAATTACAAACA
GGAATCGAATGCAACCGGCGCAGGAACACTGCCAGCGCATCAACAATATTTTCACCTGAATCAGGATATT
CTTCTAATACCTGGAATGCTGTTTTCCCGGGGATCGCAGTGGTGAGTAACCATGCATCATCAGGAGTACG
GATAAAATGCTTGATGGTCGGAAGAGGCATAAATTCCGTCAGCCAGTTTAGTCTGACCATCTCATCTGTA
ACATCATTGGCAACGCTACCTTTGCCATGTTTCAGAAACAACTCTGGCGCATCGGGCTTCCCATACAATC
GATAGATTGTCGCACCTGATTGCCCGACATTATCGCGAGCCCATTTATACCCATATAAATCAGCATCCAT
GTTGGAATTTAATCGCGGCCTAGAGCAAGACGTTTCCCGTTGAATATGGCTCATAACACCCCTTGTATTA
CTGTTTATGTAAGCAGACAGTTTTATTGTTCATGACCAAAATCCCTTAACGTGAGTTTTCGTTCCACTGA
GCGTCAGACCCCGTAGAAAAGATCAAAGGATCTTCTTGAGATCCTTTTTTTCTGCGCGTAATCTGCTGCT
TGCAAACAAAAAAACCACCGCTACCAGCGGTGGTTTGTTTGCCGGATCAAGAGCTACCAACTCTTTTTCC
GAAGGTAACTGGCTTCAGCAGAGCGCAGATACCAAATACTGTCCTTCTAGTGTAGCCGTAGTTAGGCCAC
CACTTCAAGAACTCTGTAGCACCGCCTACATACCTCGCTCTGCTAATCCTGTTACCAGTGGCTGCTGCCA
GTGGCGATAAGTCGTGTCTTACCGGGTTGGACTCAAGACGATAGTTACCGGATAAGGCGCAGCGGTCGGG
CTGAACGGGGGGTTCGTGCACACAGCCCAGCTTGGAGCGAACGACCTACACCGAACTGAGATACCTACAG
CGTGAGCTATGAGAAAGCGCCACGCTTCCCGAAGGGAGAAAGGCGGACAGGTATCCGGTAAGCGGCAGGG
TCGGAACAGGAGAGCGCACGAGGGAGCTTCCAGGGGGAAACGCCTGGTATCTTTATAGTCCTGTCGGGTT
TCGCCACCTCTGACTTGAGCGTCGATTTTTGTGATGCTCGTCAGGGGGGCGGAGCCTATGGAAAAACGCC
AGCAACGCGGCCTTTTTACGGTTCCTGGCCTTTTGCTGGCCTTTTGCTCACATGTTCTTTCCTGCGTTAT
CCCCTGATTCTGTGGATAACCGTATTACCGCCTTTGAGTGAGCTGATACCGCTCGCCGCAGCCGAACGAC
CGAGCGCAGCGAGTCAGTGAGCGAGGAAGCGGAAGAGCGCCTGATGCGGTATTTTCTCCTTACGCATCTG
TGCGGTATTTCACACCGCATATATGGTGCACTCTCAGTACAATCTGCTCTGATGCCGCATAGTTAAGCCA
GTATACACTCCGCTATCGCTACGTGACTGGGTCATGGCTGCGCCCCGACACCCGCCAACACCCGCTGACG
CGCCCTGACGGGCTTGTCTGCTCCCGGCATCCGCTTACAGACAAGCTGTGACCGTCTCCGGGAGCTGCAT
GTGTCAGAGGTTTTCACCGTCATCACCGAAACGCGCGAGGCAGCTGCGGTAAAGCTCATCAGCGTGGTCG
TGAAGCGATTCACAGATGTCTGCCTGTTCATCCGCGTCCAGCTCGTTGAGTTTCTCCAGAAGCGTTAATG
TCTGGCTTCTGATAAAGCGGGCCATGTTAAGGGCGGTTTTTTCCTGTTTGGTCACTGATGCCTCCGTGTA
AGGGGGATTTCTGTTCATGGGGGTAATGATACCGATGAAACGAGAGAGGATGCTCACGATACGGGTTACT
GATGATGAACATGCCCGGTTACTGGAACGTTGTGAGGGTAAACAACTGGCGGTATGGATGCGGCGGGACC
AGAGAAAAATCACTCAGGGTCAATGCCAGCGCTTCGTTAATACAGATGTAGGTGTTCCACAGGGTAGCCA
GCAGCATCCTGCGATGCAGATCCGGAACATAATGGTGCAGGGCGCTGACTTCCGCGTTTCCAGACTTTAC
GAAACACGGAAACCGAAGACCATTCATGTTGTTGCTCAGGTCGCAGACGTTTTGCAGCAGCAGTCGCTTC
ACGTTCGCTCGCGTATCGGTGATTCATTCTGCTAACCAGTAAGGCAACCCCGCCAGCCTAGCCGGGTCCT
CAACGACAGGAGCACGATCATGCGCACCCGTGGGGCCGCCATGCCGGCGATAATGGCCTGCTTCTCGCCG
AAACGTTTGGTGGCGGGACCAGTGACGAAGGCTTGAGCGAGGGCGTGCAAGATTCCGAATACCGCAAGCG
ACAGGCCGATCATCGTCGCGCTCCAGCGAAAGCGGTCCTCGCCGAAAATGACCCAGAGCGCTGCCGGCAC
CTGTCCTACGAGTTGCATGATAAAGAAGACAGTCATAAGTGCGGCGACGATAGTCATGCCCCGCGCCCAC
CGGAAGGAGCTGACTGGGTTGAAGGCTCTCAAGGGCATCGGTCGAGATCCCGGTGCCTAATGAGTGAGCT
AACTTACATTAATTGCGTTGCGCTCACTGCCCGCTTTCCAGTCGGGAAACCTGTCGTGCCAGCTGCATTA
ATGAATCGGCCAACGCGCGGGGAGAGGCGGTTTGCGTATTGGGCGCCAGGGTGGTTTTTCTTTTCACCAG
TGAGACGGGCAACAGCTGATTGCCCTTCACCGCCTGGCCCTGAGAGAGTTGCAGCAAGCGGTCCACGCTG
GTTTGCCCCAGCAGGCGAAAATCCTGTTTGATGGTGGTTAACGGCGGGATATAACATGAGCTGTCTTCGG
TATCGTCGTATCCCACTACCGAGATATCCGCACCAACGCGCAGCCCGGACTCGGTAATGGCGCGCATTGC
GCCCAGCGCCATCTGATCGTTGGCAACCAGCATCGCAGTGGGAACGATGCCCTCATTCAGCATTTGCATG
GTTTGTTGAAAACCGGACATGGCACTCCAGTCGCCTTCCCGTTCCGCTATCGGCTGAATTTGATTGCGAG
TGAGATATTTATGCCAGCCAGCCAGACGCAGACGCGCCGAGACAGAACTTAATGGGCCCGCTAACAGCGC
GATTTGCTGGTGACCCAATGCGACCAGATGCTCCACGCCCAGTCGCGTACCGTCTTCATGGGAGAAAATA
ATACTGTTGATGGGTGTCTGGTCAGAGACATCAAGAAATAACGCCGGAACATTAGTGCAGGCAGCTTCCA
CAGCAATGGCATCCTGGTCATCCAGCGGATAGTTAATGATCAGCCCACTGACGCGTTGCGCGAGAAGATT
GTGCACCGCCGCTTTACAGGCTTCGACGCCGCTTCGTTCTACCATCGACACCACCACGCTGGCACCCAGT
TGATCGGCGCGAGATTTAATCGCCGCGACAATTTGCGACGGCGCGTGCAGGGCCAGACTGGAGGTGGCAA
CGCCAATCAGCAACGACTGTTTGCCCGCCAGTTGTTGTGCCACGCGGTTGGGAATGTAATTCAGCTCCGC
CATCGCCGCTTCCACTTTTTCCCGCGTTTTCGCAGAAACGTGGCTGGCCTGGTTCACCACGCGGGAAACG
GTCTGATAAGAGACACCGGCATACTCTGCGACATCGTATAACGTTACTGGTTTCACATTCACCACCCTGA
ATTGACTCTCTTCCGGGCGCTATCATGCCATACCGCGAAAGGTTTTGCGCCATTCGATGGTGTCCGGGAT
CTCGACGCTCTCCCTTATGCGACTCCTGCATTAGGAAGCAGCCCAGTAGTAGGTTGAGGCCGTTGAGCAC
CGCCGCCGCAAGGAATGGTGCATGCAAGGAGATGGCGCCCAACAGTCCCCCGGCCACGGGGCCTGCCACC
ATACCCACGCCGAAACAAGCGCTCATGAGCCCGAAGTGGCGAGCCCGATCTTCCCCATCGGTGATGTCGG
CGATATAGGCGCCAGCAACCGCACCTGTGGCGCCGGTGATGCCGGCCACGATGCGTCCGGCGTAGAGGAT
CGAGATCTCGATCCCGCGAAATTAATACGACTCACTATAGGGGAATTGTGAGCGGATAACAATTCCCCTG
TAGAAATAATTTTGTTTAACTTTAAGAAGGAGATATACATATGGACTCTCTGGAATTCATCGCTTCTAAA
CTGGCTCACCACCACCACCACCACGGTTCTGCTGACCCGGAAAAATCTTACGCTGAAGGTCCGGGTCTGG
ACGGTGGTGAAAGTTTCCAGCCGTCTAAATTCAAAATCCACGCTGTTGACCCGGACGGTGTTCACCGTAC
CGACGGTGGTGACGGTTTCGTTGTTACCATCGAAGGTCCGGCTCCGGTTGACCCGGTTATGGTTGACAAC
GGTGACGGTACCTACGACGTTGAATTCGAACCGAAAGAAGCTGGTGACTACGTTATCAACCTGACCCTGG
ACGGTGACAACGTTAACGGTTTCCCGAAAACCGTTACCGTTAAACCGGCTCCGGGCTCCGGTTCTGGTTC
CGGCTCTAATGAAGAGGGCTTTTTCAGCGCACGTGGTCATCGTCCGCTGGATTAACTCGAGTAAGATCCG
GCTGCTAACAAAGCCCGAAAGGAAGCTGAGTTGGCTGCTGCCACCGCTGAGCAATAACTAGCATAACCCC
TTGGGGCCTCTAAACGGGTCTTGAGGGGTTTTTTGCTGAAAGGAGGAACTATATCCGGATTGG
Features (pLannotate 1.2.2; 19 found; start..end, strand, type, name):
      9..464     +  rep_origin     f1 ori (sequence partly withheld): f1 bacteriophage origin of replication; arrow indicates direction of (+) strand synthesis
    491..548     +  promoter       AmpR promoter (fragment): bla
    557..1372    -  CDS            KanR: aminoglycoside phosphotransferase; aph(3')-Ia; confers resistance to kanamycin in bacteria or G418 (Geneticin®) in eukaryotes
   1494..2082    +  rep_origin     ori: high-copy-number ColE1/pMB1/pBR322/pUC origin of replication
   2268..2410    -  misc_feature   bom: basis of mobility region from pBR322
   2512..2703    -  CDS            rop: Rop protein, which maintains plasmids at low copy number; rop
   2720..3100    +  CDS            YPB1_ECOLX: Protein predicted: Swiss-Prot protein existence level 4. From Escherichia coli.
   3172..3463    -  CDS            TcR (fragment): tetracycline efflux protein; tet; confers resistance to tetracycline
   3478..3499    -  protein_bind   CAP binding site: CAP binding activates transcription in the presence of cAMP. E. coli catabolite activator protein
   3512..4594    -  CDS            lacI: lac repressor; lacI; The lac repressor binds to the lac operator to inhibit transcription in E. coli. This inhibition can be relieved by adding lactose or isopropyl-β-D-thiogalactopyranoside (IPTG).
   4595..4672    -  promoter       lacI promoter: lacI
   4680..4959    -  CDS            TcR (fragment): tetracycline efflux protein; tet; confers resistance to tetracycline
   4981..4999    +  promoter       T7 promoter: promoter for bacteriophage T7 RNA polymerase
   5000..5024    +  protein_bind   lac operator: The lac repressor binds to the lac operator to inhibit transcription in E. coli. This inhibition can be relieved by adding lactose or isopropyl-β-D-thiogalactopyranoside (IPTG). lac repressor encoded by lacI
   5039..5061    +  RBS            RBS: efficient ribosome binding site from bacteriophage T7 gene 10 (Olins and Rangwala, 1989)
   5105..5122    +  CDS            9xHis (fragment): 9xHis affinity tag
   5126..5428    +  CDS            abpC (fragment): GELA_DICDI - Experimental evidence at protein level: Swiss-Prot protein existence level 1. F-actin cross-linking protein. From Dictyostelium discoideum (Slime mold).
   5519..5568    +  CDS            SET1 (fragment): solubility-enhancement tag derived from T7 phage gene 10B
   5576..5623    +  terminator     T7 terminator: transcription terminator for bacteriophage T7 RNA polymerase
