>Addgene plasmid #101719 | pET28a-ybbr-HIS-ddFLN4-Fgß | addgene full sequence | sequence record 199092 | Addgene NGS Result
GTACCGACGGTGGTGACGGTTTCGTTGTTACCATCGAAGGTCCGGCTCCGGTTGACCCGGTTATGGTTGA
CAACGGTGACGGTACCTACGACGTTGAATTCGAACCGAAAGAAGCTGGTGACTACGTTATCAACCTGACC
CTGGACGGTGACAACGTTAACGGTTTCCCGAAAACCGTTACCGTTAAACCGGCTCCGGGCTCCGGTTCTG
GTTCCGGCTCTAATGAAGAGGGCTTTTTCAGCGCACGTGGTCATCGTCCGCTGGATTAACTCGAGTAAGA
TCCGGCTGCTAACAAAGCCCGAAAGGAAGCTGAGTTGGCTGCTGCCACCGCTGAGCAATAACTAGCATAA
CCCCTTGGGGCCTCTAAACGGGTCTTGAGGGGTTTTTTGCTGAAAGGAGGAACTATATCCGGATTGGCGA
ATGGG
[124 nt withheld, positions 426-549]
C
[91 nt withheld, positions 551-641]
A
[49 nt withheld, positions 643-691]
CCTTTGACGTTGGAGTCCACGTTCTTT
[37 nt withheld, positions 719-755]
ACCCTATCTCGGTCTATTCTTTTGATTTATAAGGGATTTTGCCGATTTCGGCCTATTGGTTAAAAAATGA
GCTGATTTAACAAAAATTTAACGCGAATTTTAACAAAATATTAACGCTTACAATTTAGGTGGCACTTTTC
GGGGAAATGTGCGCGGAACCCCTATTTGTTTATTTTTCTAAATACATTCAAATATGTATCCGCTCATGAA
TTAATTCTTAGAAAAACTCATCGAGCATCAAATGAAACTGCAATTTATTCATATCAGGATTATCAATACC
ATATTTTTGAAAAAGCCGTTTCTGTAATGAAGGAGAAAACTCACCGAGGCAGTTCCATAGGATGGCAAGA
TCCTGGTATCGGTCTGCGATTCCGACTCGTCCAACATCAATACAACCTATTAATTTCCCCTCGTCAAAAA
TAAGGTTATCAAGTGAGAAATCACCATGAGTGACGACTGAATCCGGTGAGAATGGCAAAAGTTTATGCAT
TTCTTTCCAGACTTGTTCAACAGGCCAGCCATTACGCTCGTCATCAAAATCACTCGCATCAACCAAACCG
TTATTCATTCGTGATTGCGCCTGAGCGAGACGAAATACGCGATCGCTGTTAAAAGGACAATTACAAACAG
GAATCGAATGCAACCGGCGCAGGAACACTGCCAGCGCATCAACAATATTTTCACCTGAATCAGGATATTC
TTCTAATACCTGGAATGCTGTTTTCCCGGGGATCGCAGTGGTGAGTAACCATGCATCATCAGGAGTACGG
ATAAAATGCTTGATGGTCGGAAGAGGCATAAATTCCGTCAGCCAGTTTAGTCTGACCATCTCATCTGTAA
CATCATTGGCAACGCTACCTTTGCCATGTTTCAGAAACAACTCTGGCGCATCGGGCTTCCCATACAATCG
ATAGATTGTCGCACCTGATTGCCCGACATTATCGCGAGCCCATTTATACCCATATAAATCAGCATCCATG
TTGGAATTTAATCGCGGCCTAGAGCAAGACGTTTCCCGTTGAATATGGCTCATAACACCCCTTGTATTAC
TGTTTATGTAAGCAGACAGTTTTATTGTTCATGACCAAAATCCCTTAACGTGAGTTTTCGTTCCACTGAG
CGTCAGACCCCGTAGAAAAGATCAAAGGATCTTCTTGAGATCCTTTTTTTCTGCGCGTAATCTGCTGCTT
GCAAACAAAAAAACCACCGCTACCAGCGGTGGTTTGTTTGCCGGATCAAGAGCTACCAACTCTTTTTCCG
AAGGTAACTGGCTTCAGCAGAGCGCAGATACCAAATACTGTCCTTCTAGTGTAGCCGTAGTTAGGCCACC
ACTTCAAGAACTCTGTAGCACCGCCTACATACCTCGCTCTGCTAATCCTGTTACCAGTGGCTGCTGCCAG
TGGCGATAAGTCGTGTCTTACCGGGTTGGACTCAAGACGATAGTTACCGGATAAGGCGCAGCGGTCGGGC
TGAACGGGGGGTTCGTGCACACAGCCCAGCTTGGAGCGAACGACCTACACCGAACTGAGATACCTACAGC
GTGAGCTATGAGAAAGCGCCACGCTTCCCGAAGGGAGAAAGGCGGACAGGTATCCGGTAAGCGGCAGGGT
CGGAACAGGAGAGCGCACGAGGGAGCTTCCAGGGGGAAACGCCTGGTATCTTTATAGTCCTGTCGGGTTT
CGCCACCTCTGACTTGAGCGTCGATTTTTGTGATGCTCGTCAGGGGGGCGGAGCCTATGGAAAAACGCCA
GCAACGCGGCCTTTTTACGGTTCCTGGCCTTTTGCTGGCCTTTTGCTCACATGTTCTTTCCTGCGTTATC
CCCTGATTCTGTGGATAACCGTATTACCGCCTTTGAGTGAGCTGATACCGCTCGCCGCAGCCGAACGACC
GAGCGCAGCGAGTCAGTGAGCGAGGAAGCGGAAGAGCGCCTGATGCGGTATTTTCTCCTTACGCATCTGT
GCGGTATTTCACACCGCAATGGTGCACTCTCAGTACAATCTGCTCTGATGCCGCATAGTTAAGCCAGTAT
ACACTCCGCTATCGCTACGTGACTGGGTCATGGCTGCGCCCCGACACCCACCAACACCCGCTGACGCGCC
CTGACGGGCTTGTCTGCTCCCGGCATCCGCTTACAGACAAGCTGTGACCGTCTCCGGGAGCTGCATGTGT
CAGAGGTTTTCACCGTCATCACCGAAACGCGCGAGGCAGCTGCGGTAAAGCTCATCAGCGTGGTCGTGAA
GCGATTCACAGATGTCTGCCTGTTCATCCGCGTCCAGCTCGTTGAGTTTCTCCAGAAGCGTTAATGTCTG
GCTTCTGATAAAGCGGGCCATGTTAAGGGCGGTTTTTTCCTGTTTGGTCACTGATGCCTCCGTGTAAGGG
GGATTTCTGTTCATGGGGGTAATGATACCGATGAAACGAGAGAGGATGCTCACGATACGGGTTACTGATG
ATGAACATGCCCGGTTACTGGAACGTTGTGAGGGTAAACAACTGGCGGTATGGATGCGGCGGGACCAGAG
AAAAATCACTCAGGGTCAATGCCAGCGCTTCGTTAATACAGATGTAGGTGTTCCACAGGGTAGCCAGCAG
CATCCTGCGATGCAGATCCGGAACATAATGGTGCAGGGCGCTGACTTCCGCGTTTCCAGACTTTACGAAA
CACGGAAACCGAAGACCATTCATGTTGTTGCTCAGGTCGCAGACGTTTTGCAGCAGCAGTCGCTTCACGT
TCGCTCGCGTATCGGTGATTCATTCTGCTAACCAGTAAGGCAACCCCGCCAGCCTAGCCGGGTCCTCAAC
GACAGGAGCACGATCATGCGCACCCGTGGGGCCGCCATGCCGGCGATAATGGCCTGCTTCTCGCCGAAAC
GTTTGGTGGCGGGACCAGTGACGAAGGCTTGAGCGAGGGCGTGCAAGATTCCGAATACCGCAAGCGACAG
GCCGATCATCGTCGCGCTCCAGCGAAAGCGGTCCTCGCCGAAAATGACCCAGAGCGCTGCCGGCACCTGT
CCTACGAGTTGCATGATAAAGAAGACAGTCATAAGTGCGGCGACGATAGTCATGCCCCGCGCCCACCGGA
AGGAGCTGACTGGGTTGAAGGCTCTCAAGGGCATCGGTCGAGATCCCGGTGCCTAATGAGTGAGCTAACT
TACATTAATTGCGTTGCGCTCACTGCCCGCTTTCCAGTCGGGAAACCTGTCGTGCCAGCTGCATTAATGA
ATCGGCCAACGCGCGGGGAGAGGCGGTTTGCGTATTGGGCGCCAGGGTGGTTTTTCTTTTCACCAGTGAG
ACGGGCAACAGCTGATTGCCCTTCACCGCCTGGCCCTGAGAGAGTTGCAGCAAGCGGTCCACGCTGGTTT
GCCCCAGCAGGCGAAAATCCTGTTTGATGGTGGTTAACGGCGGGATATAACATGAGCTGTCTTCGGTATC
GTCGTATCCCACTACCGAGATATCCGCACCAACGCGCAGCCCGGACTCGGTAATGGCGCGCATTGCGCCC
AGCGCCATCTGATCGTTGGCAACCAGCATCGCAGTGGGAACGATGCCCTCATTCAGCATTTGCATGGTTT
GTTGAAAACCGGACATGGCACTCCAGTCGCCTTCCCGTTCCGCTATCGGCTGAATTTGATTGCGAGTGAG
ATATTTATGCCAGCCAGCCAGACGCAGACGCGCCGAGACAGAACTTAATGGGCCCGCTAACAGCGCGATT
TGCTGGTGACCCAATGCGACCAGATGCTCCACGCCCAGTCGCGTACCGTCTTCATGGGAGAAAATAATAC
TGTTGATGGGTGTCTGGTCAGAGACATCAAGAAATAACGCCGGAACATTAGTGCAGGCAGCTTCCACAGC
AATGGCATCCTGGTCATCCAGCGGATAGTTAATGATCAGCCCACTGACGCGTTGCGCGAGAAGATTGTGC
ACCGCCGCTTTACAGGCTTCGACGCCGCTTCGTTCTACCACCACCACCACCACGCTGGCACCCAGTTGAT
CGGCGCGAGATTTAATCGCCGCGACAATTTGCGACGGCGCGTGCAGGGCCAGACTGGAGGTGGCAACGCC
AATCAGCAACGACTGTTTGCCCGCCAGTTGTTGTGCCACGCGGTTGGGAATGTAATTCAGCTCCGCCATC
GCCGCTTCCACTTTTTCCCGCGTTTTCGCAGAAACGTGGCTGGCCTGGTTCACCACGCGGGAAACGGTCT
GATAAGAGACACCGGCATACTCTGCGACATCGTATAACGTTACTGGTTTCACATTCACCACCCTGAATTG
ACTCTCTTCCGGGCGCTATCATGCCATACCGCGAAAGGTTTTGCGCCATTCGATGGTGTCCGGGATCTCG
ACGCTCTCCCTTATGCGACTCCTGCATTAGGAAGCAGCCCAGTAGTAGGTTGAGGCCGTTGAGCACCGCC
GCCGCAAGGAATGGTGCATGCAAGGAGATGGCGCCCAACAGTCCCCCGGCCACGGGGCCTGCCACCATAC
CCACGCCGAAACAAGCGCTCATGAGCCCGAAGTGGCGAGCCCGATCTTCCCCATCGGTGATGTCGGCGAT
ATAGGCGCCAGCAACCGCACCTGTGGCGCCGGTGATGCCGGCCACGATGCGTCCGGCGTAGAGGATCGAG
ATCTCGATCCCGCGAAATTAATACGACTCACTATAGGGGAATTGTGAGCGGATAACAATTCCCCTGTAGA
AATAATTTTGTTTAACTTTAAGAAGGAGATATACATATGGACTCTCTGGAATTCATCGCTTCTAAACTGG
CTCACCACCACCACCACCACGGTTCTGCTGACCCGGAAAAATCTTACGCTGAAGGTCCGGGTCTGGACGG
TGGTGAAAGTTTCCAGCCGTCTAAATTCAAAATCCACGCTGTTGACCCGGACGGTGTTCACC
Features (pLannotate 1.2.2; 19 found; start..end, strand, type, name):
    285..334     +  CDS            SET1 (fragment): solubility-enhancement tag derived from T7 phage gene 10B
    342..389     +  terminator     T7 terminator: transcription terminator for bacteriophage T7 RNA polymerase
    426..854     +  rep_origin     f1 ori (sequence partly withheld): f1 bacteriophage origin of replication; arrow indicates direction of (+) strand synthesis
    907..964     +  promoter       AmpR promoter (fragment): bla
    973..1788    -  CDS            KanR: aminoglycoside phosphotransferase; aph(3')-Ia; confers resistance to kanamycin in bacteria or G418 (Geneticin®) in eukaryotes
   1910..2498    +  rep_origin     ori: high-copy-number ColE1/pMB1/pBR322/pUC origin of replication
   2684..2823    -  misc_feature   bom: basis of mobility region from pBR322
   2925..3116    -  CDS            rop: Rop protein, which maintains plasmids at low copy number; rop
   3133..3513    +  CDS            YPB1_ECOLX: Protein predicted: Swiss-Prot protein existence level 4. From Escherichia coli.
   3585..3876    -  CDS            TcR (fragment): tetracycline efflux protein; tet; confers resistance to tetracycline
   3891..3912    -  protein_bind   CAP binding site: CAP binding activates transcription in the presence of cAMP. E. coli catabolite activator protein
   3925..5007    -  CDS            lacI: lac repressor; lacI; The lac repressor binds to the lac operator to inhibit transcription in E. coli. This inhibition can be relieved by adding lactose or isopropyl-β-D-thiogalactopyranoside (IPTG).
   5008..5085    -  promoter       lacI promoter: lacI
   5093..5372    -  CDS            TcR (fragment): tetracycline efflux protein; tet; confers resistance to tetracycline
   5394..5412    +  promoter       T7 promoter: promoter for bacteriophage T7 RNA polymerase
   5413..5437    +  protein_bind   lac operator: The lac repressor binds to the lac operator to inhibit transcription in E. coli. This inhibition can be relieved by adding lactose or isopropyl-β-D-thiogalactopyranoside (IPTG). lac repressor encoded by lacI
   5452..5474    +  RBS            RBS: efficient ribosome binding site from bacteriophage T7 gene 10 (Olins and Rangwala, 1989)
   5518..5535    +  CDS            9xHis (fragment): 9xHis affinity tag
   5539..194     +  CDS            abpC (fragment) (across the origin): GELA_DICDI - Experimental evidence at protein level: Swiss-Prot protein existence level 1. F-actin cross-linking protein. From Dictyostelium discoideum (Slime mold).
