[The description below was written by a language model from this plasmid's Addgene catalogue record and pLannotate feature annotations shown in this document.]
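Description:
pET28a-ybbr-HIS-ddFLN4-Fgß is a bacterial expression plasmid of about 5.65 kb built on the pET28a backbone. It is maintained in E. coli through a ColE1/pBR322-type origin accompanied by the bom site and the rop gene, which keeps copy number low. Selection is by kanamycin through the aph(3')-Ia gene, and an f1 origin is also present. The two annotated sequence records (a depositor sequence and a sequencing result differing by a few nucleotides in length) show the same feature set with different start coordinates. The short "TcR", "AmpR promoter" and "SET1" fragments called by the annotation software are most likely matches to residual backbone sequence rather than functional parts.

Expression follows the standard pET arrangement: a T7 promoter followed by a lac operator and the T7 gene 10 ribosome binding site, closed by a T7 terminator. The plasmid-borne lacI gene supplies repressor, so transcription is IPTG-inducible in hosts that provide T7 RNA polymerase. The 435 bp insert, assembled by Gibson cloning, encodes an N-terminal ybbR tag and a His tag. These are followed by the fourth filamin domain of Dictyostelium discoideum (ddFLN4, annotated as an abpC fragment, carrying a C18S substitution) and then a wild-type peptide from human fibrinogen β (Fgß). The ybbR tag and the Fgß peptide are too short to have been picked up as annotated features.

The ybbR tag allows site-specific covalent attachment of the protein to a surface or probe, the His tag supports affinity purification, and ddFLN4 serves as a "fingerprint" domain. The record indicates use in studies of pathogen adhesin mechanostability, and notes that this N-terminal tethering geometry gives weak forces.
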