Addgene plasmid #101719: pET28a-ybbr-HIS-ddFLN4-Fgß
Purpose: wildtype Fgß peptide with ddFLN4 fingerprint domain with N-terminal ybbr tag for covalent immobilization - resulting in weak forces
Depositing lab: Hermann Gaub. Depositing organization: Ludwig-Maximilians-Universitaet Muenchen (LMU). Publication: Molecular mechanism of extreme mechanostability in a pathogen adhesin. Milles LF, Schulten K, Gaub HE, Bernardi RC. Science. 2018 Mar 30;359(6383):1527-1533. doi: 10.1126/science.aar2094. PubMed 29599244.
Backbone
  Vector backbone: pET28a
  Backbone manufacturer: EMD Biosciences
  Backbone size w/o insert (bp): 5216
  Total vector size (bp): 5651
  Vector type: Bacterial Expression
Growth in bacteria
  Bacterial resistance: Kanamycin, 50 μg/mL
  Growth temperature: 37°C
  Growth strain: DH5alpha
  Copy number: Low Copy
Gene/Insert
  Gene/Insert name: ddFLN4 fingerprint, Fgß peptide
  Species: H. sapiens (human); Dictyostelium discoideum
  Insert size (bp): 435
  Mutation: C18S in ddFLN4
  Entrez Gene: FGB (a.k.a. HEL-S-78p)
  Promoter: T7
  Tag / fusion protein: HIS (N terminal on insert); ybbr (N terminal on insert)
  Cloning method: Gibson Cloning
  Sequencing primers: 5′ TAATACGACTCACTATAGGG; 3′ CTAGTTATTGCTCAGCGGT
Terms and licenses: Academic/Nonprofit Terms; Industry Terms: Not Available to Industry
How to cite: pET28a-ybbr-HIS-ddFLN4-Fgß was a gift from Hermann Gaub (Addgene plasmid # 101719 ; http://n2t.net/addgene:101719 ; RRID:Addgene_101719)
